Addgene plasmid #59570: pTK313
Purpose: TC-83 I-SceI T7 5'UTR (A3G) P1234 (nsP2 Q739L) SGP XbaI attB1 Kozak EGFP-PEST ochre attB2 AscI (truncated E1) 3'UTR Poly A I-SceI
Depositing lab: Ron Weiss. Depositing organization: Massachusetts Institute of Technology. Publication: Mammalian synthetic circuits with RNA binding proteins for RNA-only delivery. Wroblewska L, Kitada T, Endo K, Siciliano V, Stillo B, Saito H, Weiss R. Nat Biotechnol. 2015 Aug 3. doi: 10.1038/nbt.3301. PubMed 26237515.
Backbone
  Vector backbone: VEE
Growth in bacteria
  Bacterial resistance: Ampicillin, 100 μg/mL
  Growth temperature: 37°C
  Growth strain: DH5alpha
  Copy number: Unknown
Gene/Insert
  Gene/Insert name: SGP XbaI attB1 Kozak EGFP-PEST ochre attB2 AscI
Terms and licenses: Academic/Nonprofit Terms; Industry Terms: Not Available to Industry
How to cite: pTK313 was a gift from Ron Weiss (Addgene plasmid # 59570 ; http://n2t.net/addgene:59570 ; RRID:Addgene_59570)
