[The description below was written by a language model from this plasmid's Addgene catalogue record and the feature table of its GenBank file.]
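Description:
pTK313 is a 10.7 kb circular plasmid that encodes a self-amplifying RNA replicon derived from the TC-83 strain of Venezuelan equine encephalitis virus (VEE). It is maintained in E. coli through a high-copy ColE1/pUC-type origin and an ampicillin resistance gene (bla) driven by its own promoter. A bacteriophage T7 promoter sits immediately upstream of the replicon, so the full-length replicon RNA can be made by in vitro transcription. According to the construct's name, I-SceI sites flank the replicon unit at both ends, and a poly(A) tract is encoded after the 3'UTR. The downstream I-SceI site would plausibly allow template linearisation, although the record does not state this.

By its descriptive name, the replicon begins with the viral 5'UTR carrying an A3G change, followed by the nonstructural polyprotein P1234 with a Q739L substitution in nsP2. This polyprotein supplies the RNA-dependent replicase. The region is not annotated in the feature table, which covers only the payload and bacterial backbone. The viral structural genes are replaced by a cargo placed under the subgenomic promoter (SGP). The cargo consists of an XbaI site, a Gateway attB1 site, a Kozak consensus, a mammalian codon-optimised EGFP fused to the mouse ornithine decarboxylase PEST region (d2EGFP, half-life about 2 hours), an ochre stop codon, attB2 and an AscI site. A truncated E1 remnant and the viral 3'UTR follow.

In cells, the replicase amplifies the RNA and transcribes subgenomic message, giving strong expression of the short-lived reporter, whose turnover makes fluorescence track changes in expression. The associated publication concerns mammalian synthetic circuits delivered as RNA only, which fits use as a replicon reporter. The attB and restriction sites flanking the cargo reflect a modular cloning design.
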