LOCUS       Exported 10712 bp ds-DNA circular SYN 12-MAY-2021
DEFINITION  TC-83 I-SceI T7 5'UTR (A3G) P1234 (nsP2 Q739L) SGP XbaI attB1 Kozak
            EGFP-PEST ochre attB2 AscI (truncated E1) 3'UTR Poly A I-SceI.
ACCESSION   .
VERSION     .
KEYWORDS    pTK313
SOURCE      synthetic DNA construct
  ORGANISM  synthetic DNA construct
REFERENCE   1 (bases 1 to 10712)
  AUTHORS   Wroblewska L, Kitada T, Endo K, Siciliano V, Stillo B, Saito H,
            Weiss R
  TITLE     Mammalian synthetic circuits with RNA binding proteins for RNA-only
            delivery.
  JOURNAL   Nat Biotechnol. 2015 Aug 3. doi: 10.1038/nbt.3301.
  PUBMED    26237515
REFERENCE   2 (bases 1 to 10712)
  AUTHORS   .
  TITLE     Direct Submission
  JOURNAL   Exported May 12, 2021 from SnapGene Server 1.1.58
            http://www.snapgene.com
FEATURES             Location/Qualifiers
     source          1..10712
                     /organism="synthetic DNA construct"
                     /mol_type="other DNA"
     RBS             1535..1543
                     /label=Shine-Dalgarno sequence
                     /note="full consensus sequence for ribosome-binding sites
                     upstream of start codons in E. coli; complementary to a
                     region in the 3' end of the 16S rRNA (Chen et al., 1994)"
     protein_bind    7568..7592
                     /gene="mutant version of attB"
                     /label=attB1
                     /bound_moiety="BP Clonase(TM)"
                     /note="recombination site for the Gateway(R) BP reaction"
     regulatory      7593..7602
                     /regulatory_class="other"
                     /note="vertebrate consensus sequence for strong initiation
                     of translation (Kozak, 1987)"
     CDS             7599..8444
                     /codon_start=1
                     /product="EGFP destabilized by fusion to residues 422-461
                     of mouse ornithine decarboxylase, giving an in vivo
                     half-life of ~2 hours"
                     /label=d2EGFP
                     /note="mammalian codon-optimized"
                     /translation="MVSKGEELFTGVVPILVELDGDVNGHKFSVSGEGEGDATYGKLTL
                     KFICTTGKLPVPWPTLVTTLTYGVQCFSRYPDHMKQHDFFKSAMPEGYVQERTIFFKDD
                     GNYKTRAEVKFEGDTLVNRIELKGIDFKEDGNILGHKLEYNYNSHNVYIMADKQKNGIK
                     VNFKIRHNIEDGSVQLADHYQQNTPIGDGPVLLPDNHYLSTQSALSKDPNEKRDHMVLL
                     EFVTAAGITLGMDELYKKLSHGFPPEVEEQDDGTLPMSCAQESGMDRHPAACASARINV
                     "
     primer_bind     complement(7644..7665)
                     /label=EGFP-N
                     /note="EGFP, reverse primer"
     primer_bind     complement(7905..7924)
                     /label=EXFP-R
                     /note="For distinguishing EGFP variants, reverse primer"
     primer_bind     8252..8273
                     /label=EGFP-C
                     /note="EGFP, forward primer"
     protein_bind    complement(8445..8469)
                     /gene="mutant version of attB"
                     /label=attB2
                     /bound_moiety="BP Clonase(TM)"
                     /note="recombination site for the Gateway(R) BP reaction"
     rep_origin      complement(8922..9510)
                     /direction=LEFT
                     /label=ori
                     /note="high-copy-number ColE1/pMB1/pBR322/pUC origin of
                     replication"
     primer_bind     complement(9002..9021)
                     /label=pBR322ori-F
                     /note="pBR322 origin, forward primer"
     CDS             complement(9681..10541)
                     /codon_start=1
                     /gene="bla"
                     /product="beta-lactamase"
                     /label=AmpR
                     /note="confers resistance to ampicillin, carbenicillin, and
                     related antibiotics"
                     /translation="MSIQHFRVALIPFFAAFCLPVFAHPETLVKVKDAEDQLGARVGYI
                     ELDLNSGKILESFRPEERFPMMSTFKVLLCGAVLSRIDAGQEQLGRRIHYSQNDLVEYS
                     PVTEKHLTDGMTVRELCSAAITMSDNTAANLLLTTIGGPKELTAFLHNMGDHVTRLDRW
                     EPELNEAIPNDERDTTMPVAMATTLRKLLTGELLTLASRQQLIDWMEADKVAGPLLRSA
                     LPAGWFIADKSGAGERGSRGIIAALGPDGKPSRIVVIYTTGSQATMDERNRQIAEIGAS
                     LIKHW"
     primer_bind     10304..10323
                     /label=Amp-R
                     /note="Ampicillin resistance gene, reverse primer"
     promoter        complement(10542..10646)
                     /gene="bla"
                     /label=AmpR promoter
     promoter        10695..10712
                     /label=T7 promoter
                     /note="promoter for bacteriophage T7 RNA polymerase"
ORIGIN
        1 atgggcggcg catgagagaa gcccagacca attacctacc caaaatggag aaagttcacg
       61 ttgacatcga ggaagacagc ccattcctca gagctttgca gcggagcttc ccgcagtttg
      121 aggtagaagc caagcaggtc actgataatg accatgctaa tgccagagcg ttttcgcatc
      181 tggcttcaaa actgatcgaa acggaggtgg acccatccga cacgatcctt gacattggaa
      241 gtgcgcccgc ccgcagaatg tattctaagc acaagtatca ttgtatctgt ccgatgagat
      301 gtgcggaaga tccggacaga ttgtataagt atgcaactaa gctgaagaaa aactgtaagg
      361 aaataactga taaggaattg gacaagaaaa tgaaggagct cgccgccgtc atgagcgacc
      421 ctgacctgga aactgagact atgtgcctcc acgacgacga gtcgtgtcgc tacgaagggc
      481 aagtcgctgt ttaccaggat gtatacgcgg ttgacggacc gacaagtctc tatcaccaag
      541 ccaataaggg agttagagtc gcctactgga taggctttga caccacccct tttatgttta
      601 agaacttggc tggagcatat ccatcatact ctaccaactg ggccgacgaa accgtgttaa
      661 cggctcgtaa cataggccta tgcagctctg acgttatgga gcggtcacgt agagggatgt
      721 ccattcttag aaagaagtat ttgaaaccat ccaacaatgt tctattctct gttggctcga
      781 ccatctacca cgagaagagg gacttactga ggagctggca cctgccgtct gtatttcact
      841 tacgtggcaa gcaaaattac acatgtcggt gtgagactat agttagttgc gacgggtacg
      901 tcgttaaaag aatagctatc agtccaggcc tgtatgggaa gccttcaggc tatgctgcta
      961 cgatgcaccg cgagggattc ttgtgctgca aagtgacaga cacattgaac ggggagaggg
     1021 tctcttttcc cgtgtgcacg tatgtgccag ctacattgtg tgaccaaatg actggcatac
     1081 tggcaacaga tgtcagtgcg gacgacgcgc aaaaactgct ggttgggctc aaccagcgta
     1141 tagtcgtcaa cggtcgcacc cagagaaaca ccaataccat gaaaaattac cttttgcccg
     1201 tagtggccca ggcatttgct aggtgggcaa aggaatataa ggaagatcaa gaagatgaaa
     1261 ggccactagg actacgagat agacagttag tcatggggtg ttgttgggct tttagaaggc
     1321 acaagataac atctatttat aagcgcccgg atacccaaac catcatcaaa gtgaacagcg
     1381 atttccactc attcgtgctg cccaggatag gcagtaacac attggagatc gggctgagaa
     1441 caagaatcag gaaaatgtta gaggagcaca aggagccgtc acctctcatt accgccgagg
     1501 acgtacaaga agctaagtgc gcagccgatg aggctaagga ggtgcgtgaa gccgaggagt
     1561 tgcgcgcagc tctaccacct ttggcagctg atgttgagga gcccactctg gaagccgatg
     1621 tcgacttgat gttacaagag gctggggccg gctcagtgga gacacctcgt ggcttgataa
     1681 aggttaccag ctacgatggc gaggacaaga tcggctctta cgctgtgctt tctccgcagg
     1741 ctgtactcaa gagtgaaaaa ttatcttgca tccaccctct cgctgaacaa gtcatagtga
     1801 taacacactc tggccgaaaa gggcgttatg ccgtggaacc ataccatggt aaagtagtgg
     1861 tgccagaggg acatgcaata cccgtccagg actttcaagc tctgagtgaa agtgccacca
     1921 ttgtgtacaa cgaacgtgag ttcgtaaaca ggtacctgca ccatattgcc acacatggag
     1981 gagcgctgaa cactgatgaa gaatattaca aaactgtcaa gcccagcgag cacgacggcg
     2041 aatacctgta cgacatcgac aggaaacagt gcgtcaagaa agaactagtc actgggctag
     2101 ggctcacagg cgagctggtg gatcctccct tccatgaatt cgcctacgag agtctgagaa
     2161 cacgaccagc cgctccttac caagtaccaa ccataggggt gtatggcgtg ccaggatcag
     2221 gcaagtctgg catcattaaa agcgcagtca ccaaaaaaga tctagtggtg agcgccaaga
     2281 aagaaaactg tgcagaaatt ataagggacg tcaagaaaat gaaagggctg gacgtcaatg
     2341 ccagaactgt ggactcagtg ctcttgaatg gatgcaaaca ccccgtagag accctgtata
     2401 ttgacgaagc ttttgcttgt catgcaggta ctctcagagc gctcatagcc attataagac
     2461 ctaaaaaggc agtgctctgc ggggatccca aacagtgcgg tttttttaac atgatgtgcc
     2521 tgaaagtgca ttttaaccac gagatttgca cacaagtctt ccacaaaagc atctctcgcc
     2581 gttgcactaa atctgtgact tcggtcgtct caaccttgtt ttacgacaaa aaaatgagaa
     2641 cgacgaatcc gaaagagact aagattgtga ttgacactac cggcagtacc aaacctaagc
     2701 aggacgatct cattctcact tgtttcagag ggtgggtgaa gcagttgcaa atagattaca
     2761 aaggcaacga aataatgacg gcagctgcct ctcaagggct gacccgtaaa ggtgtgtatg
     2821 ccgttcggta caaggtgaat gaaaatcctc tgtacgcacc cacctcagaa catgtgaacg
     2881 tcctactgac ccgcacggag gaccgcatcg tgtggaaaac actagccggc gacccatgga
     2941 taaaaacact gactgccaag taccctggga atttcactgc cacgatagag gagtggcaag
     3001 cagagcatga tgccatcatg aggcacatct tggagagacc ggaccctacc gacgtcttcc
     3061 agaataaggc aaacgtgtgt tgggccaagg ctttagtgcc ggtgctgaag accgctggca
     3121 tagacatgac cactgaacaa tggaacactg tggattattt tgaaacggac aaagctcact
     3181 cagcagagat agtattgaac caactatgcg tgaggttctt tggactcgat ctggactccg
     3241 gtctattttc tgcacccact gttccgttat ccattaggaa taatcactgg gataactccc
     3301 cgtcgcctaa catgtacggg ctgaataaag aagtggtccg tcagctctct cgcaggtacc
     3361 cacaactgcc tcgggcagtt gccactggaa gagtctatga catgaacact ggtacactgc
     3421 gcaattatga tccgcgcata aacctagtac ctgtaaacag aagactgcct catgctttag
     3481 tcctccacca taatgaacac ccacagagtg acttttcttc attcgtcagc aaattgaagg
     3541 gcagaactgt cctggtggtc ggggaaaagt tgtccgtccc aggcaaaatg gttgactggt
     3601 tgtcagaccg gcctgaggct accttcagag ctcggctgga tttaggcatc ccaggtgatg
     3661 tgcccaaata tgacataata tttgttaatg tgaggacccc atataaatac catcactatc
     3721 agcagtgtga agaccatgcc attaagctta gcatgttgac caagaaagct tgtctgcatc
     3781 tgaatcccgg cggaacctgt gtcagcatag gttatggtta cgctgacagg gccagcgaaa
     3841 gcatcattgg tgctatagcg cggctgttca agttttcccg ggtatgcaaa ccgaaatcct
     3901 cacttgaaga gacggaagtt ctgtttgtat tcattgggta cgatcgcaag gcccgtacgc
     3961 acaatcctta caagctttca tcaaccttga ccaacattta tacaggttcc agactccacg
     4021 aagccggatg tgcaccctca tatcatgtgg tgcgagggga tattgccacg gccaccgaag
     4081 gagtgattat aaatgctgct aacagcaaag gacaacctgg cggaggggtg tgcggagcgc
     4141 tgtataagaa attcccggaa agcttcgatt tacagccgat cgaagtagga aaagcgcgac
     4201 tggtcaaagg tgcagctaaa catatcattc atgccgtagg accaaacttc aacaaagttt
     4261 cggaggttga aggtgacaaa cagttggcag aggcttatga gtccatcgct aagattgtca
     4321 acgataacaa ttacaagtca gtagcgattc cactgttgtc caccggcatc ttttccggga
     4381 acaaagatcg actaacccaa tcattgaacc atttgctgac agctttagac accactgatg
     4441 cagatgtagc catatactgc agggacaaga aatgggaaat gactctcaag gaagcagtgg
     4501 ctaggagaga agcagtggag gagatatgca tatccgacga ctcttcagtg acagaacctg
     4561 atgcagagct ggtgagggtg catccgaaga gttctttggc tggaaggaag ggctacagca
     4621 caagcgatgg caaaactttc tcatatttgg aagggaccaa gtttcaccag gcggccaagg
     4681 atatagcaga aattaatgcc atgtggcccg ttgcaacgga ggccaatgag caggtatgca
     4741 tgtatatcct cggagaaagc atgagcagta ttaggtcgaa atgccccgtc gaagagtcgg
     4801 aagcctccac accacctagc acgctgcctt gcttgtgcat ccatgccatg actccagaaa
     4861 gagtacagcg cctaaaagcc tcacgtccag aacaaattac tgtgtgctca tcctttccat
     4921 tgccgaagta tagaatcact ggtgtgcaga agatccaatg ctcccagcct atattgttct
     4981 caccgaaagt gcctgcgtat attcatccaa ggaagtatct cgtggaaaca ccaccggtag
     5041 acgagactcc ggagccatcg gcagagaacc aatccacaga ggggacacct gaacaaccac
     5101 cacttataac cgaggatgag accaggacta gaacgcctga gccgatcatc atcgaagagg
     5161 aagaagagga tagcataagt ttgctgtcag atggcccgac ccaccaggtg ctgcaagtcg
     5221 aggcagacat tcacgggccg ccctctgtat ctagctcatc ctggtccatt cctcatgcat
     5281 ccgactttga tgtggacagt ttatccatac ttgacaccct ggagggagct agcgtgacca
     5341 gcggggcaac gtcagccgag actaactctt acttcgcaaa gagtatggag tttctggcgc
     5401 gaccggtgcc tgcgcctcga acagtattca ggaaccctcc acatcccgct ccgcgcacaa
     5461 gaacaccgtc acttgcaccc agcagggcct gctcgagaac cagcctagtt tccaccccgc
     5521 caggcgtgaa tagggtgatc actagagagg agctcgaggc gcttaccccg tcacgcactc
     5581 ctagcaggtc ggtctcgaga accagcctgg tctccaaccc gccaggcgta aatagggtga
     5641 ttacaagaga ggagtttgag gcgttcgtag cacaacaaca atgacggttt gatgcgggtg
     5701 catacatctt ttcctccgac accggtcaag ggcatttaca acaaaaatca gtaaggcaaa
     5761 cggtgctatc cgaagtggtg ttggagagga ccgaattgga gatttcgtat gccccgcgcc
     5821 tcgaccaaga aaaagaagaa ttactacgca agaaattaca gttaaatccc acacctgcta
     5881 acagaagcag ataccagtcc aggaaggtgg agaacatgaa agccataaca gctagacgta
     5941 ttctgcaagg cctagggcat tatttgaagg cagaaggaaa agtggagtgc taccgaaccc
     6001 tgcatcctgt tcctttgtat tcatctagtg tgaaccgtgc cttttcaagc cccaaggtcg
     6061 cagtggaagc ctgtaacgcc atgttgaaag agaactttcc gactgtggct tcttactgta
     6121 ttattccaga gtacgatgcc tatttggaca tggttgacgg agcttcatgc tgcttagaca
     6181 ctgccagttt ttgccctgca aagctgcgca gctttccaaa gaaacactcc tatttggaac
     6241 ccacaatacg atcggcagtg ccttcagcga tccagaacac gctccagaac gtcctggcag
     6301 ctgccacaaa aagaaattgc aatgtcacgc aaatgagaga attgcccgta ttggattcgg
     6361 cggcctttaa tgtggaatgc ttcaagaaat atgcgtgtaa taatgaatat tgggaaacgt
     6421 ttaaagaaaa ccccatcagg cttactgaag aaaacgtggt aaattacatt accaaattaa
     6481 aaggaccaaa agctgctgct ctttttgcga agacacataa tttgaatatg ttgcaggaca
     6541 taccaatgga caggtttgta atggacttaa agagagacgt gaaagtgact ccaggaacaa
     6601 aacatactga agaacggccc aaggtacagg tgatccaggc tgccgatccg ctagcaacag
     6661 cgtatctgtg cggaatccac cgagagctgg ttaggagatt aaatgcggtc ctgcttccga
     6721 acattcatac actgtttgat atgtcggctg aagactttga cgctattata gccgagcact
     6781 tccagcctgg ggattgtgtt ctggaaactg acatcgcgtc gtttgataaa agtgaggacg
     6841 acgccatggc tctgaccgcg ttaatgattc tggaagactt aggtgtggac gcagagctgt
     6901 tgacgctgat tgaggcggct ttcggcgaaa tttcatcaat acatttgccc actaaaacta
     6961 aatttaaatt cggagccatg atgaaatctg gaatgttcct cacactgttt gtgaacacag
     7021 tcattaacat tgtaatcgca agcagagtgt tgagagaacg gctaaccgga tcaccatgtg
     7081 cagcattcat tggagatgac aatatcgtga aaggagtcaa atcggacaaa ttaatggcag
     7141 acaggtgcgc cacctggttg aatatggaag tcaagattat agatgctgtg gtgggcgaga
     7201 aagcgcctta tttctgtgga gggtttattt tgtgtgactc cgtgaccggc acagcgtgcc
     7261 gtgtggcaga ccccctaaaa aggctgttta agcttggcaa acctctggca gcagacgatg
     7321 aacatgatga tgacaggaga agggcattgc atgaagagtc aacacgctgg aaccgagtgg
     7381 gtattctttc agagctgtgc aaggcagtag aatcaaggta tgaaaccgta ggaacttcca
     7441 tcatagttat ggccatgact actctagcta gcagtgttaa atcattcagc tacctgagag
     7501 gggcccctat aactctctac ggctaacctg aatggactac gacatagtct agtccgccaa
     7561 gtctagaaca agtttgtaca aaaaagcagg ctgccaccat ggtgagcaag ggcgaggagc
     7621 tgttcaccgg ggtggtgccc atcctggtcg agctggacgg cgacgtaaac ggccacaagt
     7681 tcagcgtgtc cggcgagggc gagggcgatg ccacctacgg caagctgacc ctgaagttca
     7741 tctgcaccac cggcaagctg cccgtgccct ggcccaccct cgtgaccacc ctgacctacg
     7801 gcgtgcagtg cttcagccgc taccccgacc acatgaagca gcacgacttc ttcaagtccg
     7861 ccatgcccga aggctacgtc caggagcgca ccatcttctt caaggacgac ggcaactaca
     7921 agacccgcgc cgaggtgaag ttcgagggcg acaccctggt gaaccgcatc gagctgaagg
     7981 gcatcgactt caaggaggac ggcaacatcc tggggcacaa gctggagtac aactacaaca
     8041 gccacaacgt ctatatcatg gccgacaagc agaagaacgg catcaaggtg aacttcaaga
     8101 tccgccacaa catcgaggac ggcagcgtgc agctcgccga ccactaccag cagaacaccc
     8161 ccatcggcga cggccccgtg ctgctgcccg acaaccacta cctgagcacc cagtccgccc
     8221 tgagcaaaga ccccaacgag aagcgcgatc acatggtcct gctggagttc gtgaccgccg
     8281 ccgggatcac tctcggcatg gacgagctgt acaagaagct tagccatggc ttcccgccgg
     8341 aggtggagga gcaggatgat ggcacgctgc ccatgtcttg tgcccaggag agcgggatgg
     8401 accgtcaccc tgcagcctgt gcttctgcta ggatcaatgt gtaaacccag ctttcttgta
     8461 caaagtggtg gcgcgcctat gttacgtgca aaggtgattg tcaccccccg aaagaccata
     8521 ttgtgacaca ccctcagtat cacgcccaaa catttacagc cgcggtgtca aaaaccgcgt
     8581 ggacgtggtt aacatccctg ctgggaggat cagccgtaat tattataatt ggcttggtgc
     8641 tggctactat tgtggccatg tacgtgctga ccaaccagaa acataattga atacagcagc
     8701 aattggcaag ctgcttacat agaactcgcg gcgattggca tgccgcctta aaatttttat
     8761 tttatttttc ttttcttttc cgaatcggat tttgttttta atatttcaaa aaaaaaaaaa
     8821 aaaaaaaaaa aaaaaaaaaa aaaaaaatag ggataacagg gtaattgagc aaaaggccag
     8881 caaaaggcca ggaaccgtaa aaaggccgcg ttgctggcgt ttttccatag gctccgcccc
     8941 cctgacgagc atcacaaaaa tcgacgctca agtcagaggt ggcgaaaccc gacaggacta
     9001 taaagatacc aggcgtttcc ccctggaagc tccctcgtgc gctctcctgt tccgaccctg
     9061 ccgcttaccg gatacctgtc cgcctttctc ccttcgggaa gcgtggcgct ttctcatagc
     9121 tcacgctgta ggtatctcag ttcggtgtag gtcgttcgct ccaagctggg ctgtgtgcac
     9181 gaaccccccg ttcagcccga ccgctgcgcc ttatccggta actatcgtct tgagtccaac
     9241 ccggtaagac acgacttatc gccactggca gcagccactg gtaacaggat tagcagagcg
     9301 aggtatgtag gcggtgctac agagttcttg aagtggtggc ctaactacgg ctacactaga
     9361 agaacagtat ttggtatctg cgctctgctg aagccagtta ccttcggaaa aagagttggt
     9421 agctcttgat ccggcaaaca aaccaccgct ggtagcggtg gtttttttgt ttgcaagcag
     9481 cagattacgc gcagaaaaaa aggatctcaa gaagatcctt tgatcttttc tacggggtct
     9541 gacgctcagt ggaacgaaaa ctcacgttaa gggattttgg tcatgagatt atcaaaaagg
     9601 atcttcacct agatcctttt aaattaaaaa tgaagtttta aatcaatcta aagtatatat
     9661 gagtaaactt ggtctgacag ttaccaatgc ttaatcagtg aggcacctat ctcagcgatc
     9721 tgtctatttc gttcatccat agttgcctga ctccccgtcg tgtagataac tacgatacgg
     9781 gagggcttac catctggccc cagtgctgca atgataccgc gagacccacg ctcaccggct
     9841 ccagatttat cagcaataaa ccagccagcc ggaagggccg agcgcagaag tggtcctgca
     9901 actttatccg cctccatcca gtctattaat tgttgccggg aagctagagt aagtagttcg
     9961 ccagttaata gtttgcgcaa cgttgttgcc attgctacag gcatcgtggt gtcacgctcg
    10021 tcgtttggta tggcttcatt cagctccggt tcccaacgat caaggcgagt tacatgatcc
    10081 cccatgttgt gcaaaaaagc ggttagctcc ttcggtcctc cgatcgttgt cagaagtaag
    10141 ttggccgcag tgttatcact catggttatg gcagcactgc ataattctct tactgtcatg
    10201 ccatccgtaa gatgcttttc tgtgactggt gagtactcaa ccaagtcatt ctgagaatag
    10261 tgtatgcggc gaccgagttg ctcttgcccg gcgtcaatac gggataatac cgcgccacat
    10321 agcagaactt taaaagtgct catcattgga aaacgttctt cggggcgaaa actctcaagg
    10381 atcttaccgc tgttgagatc cagttcgatg taacccactc gtgcacccaa ctgatcttca
    10441 gcatctttta ctttcaccag cgtttctggg tgagcaaaaa caggaaggca aaatgccgca
    10501 aaaaagggaa taagggcgac acggaaatgt tgaatactca tactcttcct ttttcaatat
    10561 tattgaagca tttatcaggg ttattgtctc atgagcggat acatatttga atgtatttag
    10621 aaaaataaac aaataggggt tccgcgcaca tttccccgaa aagtgccacc tgacgttagg
    10681 gataacaggg taattaatac gactcactat ag
//
