>Addgene plasmid #59570 | pTK313 | addgene partial sequence | sequence record 95612 | pQE-Fwd 5'-CCCGAAAAGTGCCACCTG-3'
CGACTCACTATAGATGGGCGGCGCATGAGAGAAGCCCAGACCAATTACCTACCCAAAATGGAGAAAGTTC
ACGTTGACATCGAGGAAGACAGCCCATTCCTCAGAGCTTTGCAGCGGAGCTTCCCGCAGTTTGAGGTAGA
AGCCAAGCAGGTCACTGATAATGACCATGCTAATGCCAGAGCGTTTTCGCATCTGGCTTCAAAACTGATC
GAAACGGAGGTGGACCCATCCGACACGATCCTTGACATTGGAAGTGCGCCCGCCCGCAGAATGTATTCTA
AGCACAAGTATCATTGTATCTGTCCGATGAGATGTGCGGAAGATCCGGACAGATTGTATAAGTATGCAAC
TAAGCTGAAGAAAAACTGTAAGGAAATAACTGATAAGGAATTGGACAAGAAAATGAAGGAGCTCGCCGCC
GTCATGAGCGACCCTGACCTGGAAACTGAGACTATGTGCCTCCACGACGACGAGTCGTGTCGCTACGAAG
GGCAAGTCGCTGTTTACCAGGATGTATACGCGGTTGACGGACCGACAAGTCTCTATCACCAAGCCAATAA
GGGAGTTAGAGTCGCCTACTGGATAGGCTTTGACACCACCCCTTTTATGTTTAAGAACTTGGCTGGAGCA
TATCCATCATACTCTACCAACTGGGCCGACGAAACCGTGTTAACGGCTCGTAACATAGGCCTATGCAGCT
CTGACGTTATGGAGCGGTCACGTAGAGGGATGTCCATTCTTAGAAAGAAGTATTTGAAACCATCCAACAA
TGTTCTATTCTCTGTTGGCTCGACCATCTACCACGAGAAGAGGGACTT
