>Addgene plasmid #59570 | pTK313 | addgene partial sequence | sequence record 95733 | EGFP-C 5'-CATGGTCCTGCTGGAGTTCGTG-3'
GAGCTGTACAAGAAGCTTAGCCATGGCTTCCCGCCGGAGGTGGAGGAGCAGGATGATGGCACGCTGCCCA
TGTCTTGTGCCCAGGAGAGCGGGATGGACCGTCACCCTGCAGCCTGTGCTTCTGCTAGGATCAATGTGTA
AACCCAGCTTTCTTGTACAAAGTGGTGGCGCGCCTATGTTACGTGCAAAGGTGATTGTCACCCCCCGAAA
GACCATATTGTGACACACCCTCAGTATCACGCCCAAACATTTACAGCCGCGGTGTCAAAAACCGCGTGGA
CGTGGTTAACATCCCTGCTGGGAGGATCAGCCGTAATTATTATAATTGGCTTGGTGCTGGCTACTATTGT
GGCCATGTACGTGCTGACCAACCAGAAACATAATTGAATACAGCAGCAATTGGCAAGCTGCTTACATAGA
ACTCGCGGCGATTGGCATGCCGCCTTAAAATTTTTATTTTATTTTTCTTTTCTTTTCCGAATCGGATTTT
GTTTTTAATATTTCAAAAAAAAAAAAAAAAAAAAAAAAAAAAAAAAAAAAAAAATAGGGATAACAGGGTA
ATTGAGCAAAAGGCCAGCAAAAGGCCAGGAACCGTAAAAAGGCCGCGTTGCTGGCGTTTTTCCATAGGCT
CCGCCCCCCTGACGAGCATCACAAAAATCGACGCTCAAGTCAGAGGTGGCGAAACCCGACAGGACTATAA
AGATACCAGGCGTTTCCCCCTGGAAGCTCCCTCGTGCGCTCTCCTGTTCCGACCCTGCCGCTTACCGG
