>Addgene plasmid #59570 | pTK313 | addgene partial sequence | sequence record 96456 | EGFP-N 5'-CGTCGCCGTCCAGCTCGACCAG-3'
CCTTGCTCACCATGGTGGCAGCCTGCTTTTTTGTACAAACTTGTTCTAGACTTGGCGGACTAGACTATGT
CGTAGTCCATTCAGGTTAGCCGTAGAGAGTTATAGGGGCCCCTCTCAGGTAGCTGAATGATTTAACACTG
CTAGCTAGAGTAGTCATGGCCATAACTATGATGGAAGTTCCTACGGTTTCATACCTTGATTCTACTGCCT
TGCACAGCTCTGAAAGAATACCCACTCGGTTCCAGCGTGTTGACTCTTCATGCAATGCCCTTCTCCTGTC
ATCATCATGTTCATCGTCTGCTGCCAGAGGTTTGCCAAGCTTAAACAGCCTTTTTAGGGGGTCTGCCACA
CGGCACGCTGTGCCGGTCACGGAGTCACACAAAATAAACCCTCCACAGAAATAAGGCGCTTTCTCGCCCA
CCACAGCATCTATAATCTTGACTTCCATATTCAACCAGGTGGCGCACCTGTCTGCCATTAATTTGTCCGA
TTTGACTCCTTTCACGATATTGTCATCTCCAATGAATGCTGCACATGGTGATCCGGTTAGCCGTTCTCTC
AACACTCTGCTTGCGATTACAATGTTAATGACTGTGTTCACAAACAGTGTGAGGAACATTCCAGATTTCA
TCATGGCTCCGAATTTAAATTTAGTTTTAGTGGGCAAATGTATTGATGAAATTTCGCCGAAAGCCGCCTC
AATCAGCGTCAACAGCTCTGCGTCCACACCTAAGTCTTCCAGAATCATTAACGCGGTCAGAGCCATGGCG
TCGTCCTCACTTTTATCAAACGACGCGATGTCAGTTTCCAGAACACAATCCCCAGGCTGGAAGTGCTCGG
CTATAATAGCGTCAAAGTCTTCAGCCGACATATCAAACAGTGTATGAATGTTCGGAAGCAGGACCGCATT
TAATCTCCTAACCAGCTCTCGGTGGATTCCGCACAGATACGCTGTTGCTAGCGGATCGGCAGCCTGGATC
ACCTG
