>Addgene plasmid #59570 | pTK313 | addgene partial sequence | sequence record 96457 | nsP2-F 5'-atgcaaaccgaaatcctcac-3'
CGATCGCAAGGCCCGTACGCACAATCCTTACAAGCTTTCATCAACCTTGACCAACATTTATACAGGTTCC
AGACTCCACGAAGCCGGATGTGCACCCTCATATCATGTGGTGCGAGGGGATATTGCCACGGCCACCGAAG
GAGTGATTATAAATGCTGCTAACAGCAAAGGACAACCTGGCGGAGGGGTGTGCGGAGCGCTGTATAAGAA
ATTCCCGGAAAGCTTCGATTTACAGCCGATCGAAGTAGGAAAAGCGCGACTGGTCAAAGGTGCAGCTAAA
CATATCATTCATGCCGTAGGACCAAACTTCAACAAAGTTTCGGAGGTTGAAGGTGACAAACAGTTGGCAG
AGGCTTATGAGTCCATCGCTAAGATTGTCAACGATAACAATTACAAGTCAGTAGCGATTCCACTGTTGTC
CACCGGCATCTTTTCCGGGAACAAAGATCGACTAACCCAATCATTGAACCATTTGCTGACAGCTTTAGAC
ACCACTGATGCAGATGTAGCCATATACTGCAGGGACAAGAAATGGGAAATGACTCTCAAGGAAGCAGTGG
CTAGGAGAGAAGCAGTGGAGGAGATATGCATATCCGACGACTCTTCAGTGACAGAACCTGATGCAGAGCT
GGTGAGGGTGCATCCGAAGAGTTCTTTGGCTGGAAGGAAGGGCTACAGCACAAGCGATGGCAAAACTTTC
TCATATTTGGAAGGGACCAAGTTTCACCAGGCGGCCAAGGATATAGCAGAAATTAATGCCATGTGGCCCG
TTGCAACGGAGGCCAATGAGCAGGTATGCATGTATATCCTCGGAGAAAGCATGAGCAGTATTAGGTCGAA
ATGCCCCGTCGAAGAGTCGGAAGCCTCCACACCACCTAGCACGCTGCCTTGCT
