>Addgene plasmid #59570 | pTK313 Sequencing Result | analyzer sequence | sequence record 98177
TTCGGTTTGCATACCCGGGAAAACTTGAACAGCCGCGCTATAGCACCAATGATGCTTTCGCTGGCCCTGT
CAGCGTAACCATAACCTATGCTGACACAGGTTCCGCCGGGATTCAGATGCAGACAAGCTTTCTTGGTCAA
CATGCTAAGCTTAATGGCATGGTCTTCACACTGCTGATAGTGATGGTATTTATATGGGGTCCTCACATTA
ACAAATATTATGTCATATTTGGGCACATCACCTGGGATGCCTAAATCCAGCCGAGCTCTGAAGGTAGCCT
CAGGCCGGTCTGACAACCAGTCAACCATTTTGCCTGGGACGGACAACTTTTCCCCGACCACCAGGACAGT
TCTGCCCTTCAATTTGCTGACGAATGAAGAAAAGTCACTCTGTGGGTGTTCATTATGGTGGAGGACTAAA
GCATGAGGCAGTCTTCTGTTTACAGGTACTAGGTTTATGCGCGGATCATAATTGCGCAGTGTACCAGTGT
TCATGTCATAGACTCTTCCAGTGGCAACTGCCCGAGGCAGTTGTGGGTACCTGCGAGAGAGCTGACGGAC
CACTTCTTTATTCAGCCCGTACATGTTAGGCGACGGGGAGTTATCCCAGTGATTATTCCTAATGGATAAC
GGAACAGTGGGTGCAGAAAATAGACCGGAGTCCAGATCGAGTCCAAAGAACCTCACGCATAGTTGGTTCA
ATACTATCTCTGCTGAGTGAGCTTTGTCCGTTTCAAAATAATCCACAGTGTTCCATTGTTCAGTGGTCAT
GTCTATGCCAGCGGTCTTCAGCA
